>Addgene plasmid #126431 | pTBL511 CC sgRNA | addgene full sequence | sequence record 245918 | Addgene NGS Result
GACGTCGCTAGCTGTACAAAAAAGCAGGCTTTAAAGGAACCAATTCAGTCGACTGGATCCGGTACCAAGG
TCGGGCAGGAAGAGGGCCTATTTCCCATGATTCCTTCATATTTGCATATACGATACAAGGCTGTTAGAGA
GATAATTAGAATTAATTTGACTGTAAACACAAAGATATTAGTACAAAATACGTGACGTAGAAAGTAATAA
TTTCTTGGGTAGTTTGCAGTTTTAAAATTATGTTTTAAAATGGACTATCATATGCTTACCGTAACTTGAA
AGTATTTCGATTTCTTGGCTTTATATATCTTGTGGAAAGGACGAAACACCGACCTTTCACTTGGGTGCCC
TGTTTTAGAGCTAGAAATAGCAAGTTAAAATAAGGCTAGTCCGTTATCAACTTGAAAAAGTGGCACCGAG
TCGGTGCTTTTTTTAAGCTTGGGCCGCTCGAGGTACCTCTCTACATATGACATGTGAGCAAAAGGCCAGC
AAAAGGCCAGGAACCGTAAAAAGGCCGCGTTGCTGGCGTTTTTCCATAGGCTCCGCCCCCCTGACGAGCA
TCACAAAAATCGACGCTCAAGTCAGAGGTGGCGAAACCCGACAGGACTATAAAGATACCAGGCGTTTCCC
CCTGGAAGCTCCCTCGTGCGCTCTCCTGTTCCGACCCTGCCGCTTACCGGATACCTGTCCGCCTTTCTCC
CTTCGGGAAGCGTGGCGCTTTCTCATAGCTCACGCTGTAGGTATCTCAGTTCGGTGTAGGTCGTTCGCTC
CAAGCTGGGCTGTGTGCACGAACCCCCCGTTCAGCCCGACCGCTGCGCCTTATCCGGTAACTATCGTCTT
GAGTCCAACCCGGTAAGACACGACTTATCGCCACTGGCAGCAGCCACTGGTAACAGGATTAGCAGAGCGA
GGTATGTAGGCGGTGCTACAGAGTTCTTGAAGTGGTGGCCTAACTACGGCTACACTAGAAGAACAGTATT
TGGTATCTGCGCTCTGCTGAAGCCAGTTACCTTCGGAAAAAGAGTTGGTAGCTCTTGATCCGGCAAACAA
ACCACCGCTGGTAGCGGTGGTTTTTTTGTTTGCAAGCAGCAGATTACGCGCAGAAAAAAAGGATCTCAAG
AAGATCCTTTGATCTTTTCTACGGGGTCTGACGCTCAGTGGAACGAAAACTCACGTTAAGGGATTTTGGT
CATGAGATTATCAAAAAGGATCTTCACCTAGATCCTTTTAAATTAAAAATGAAGTTTTAAATCAATCTAA
AGTATATATGAGTAAACTTGGTCTGACAGTTACCAATGCTTAATCAGTGAGGCACCTATCTCAGCGATCT
GTCTATTTCGTTCATCCATAGTTGCCTGACTCCCCGTCGTGTAGATAACTACGATACGGGAGGGCTTACC
ATCTGGCCCCAGTGCTGCAATGATACCGCGAGACCCACGCTCACCGGCTCCAGATTTATCAGCAATAAAC
CAGCCAGCCGGAAGGGCCGAGCGCAGAAGTGGTCCTGCAACTTTATCCGCCTCCATCCAGTCTATTAATT
GTTGCCGGGAAGCTAGAGTAAGTAGTTCGCCAGTTAATAGTTTGCGCAACGTTGTTGCCATTGCTACAGG
CATCGTGGTGTCACGCTCGTCGTTTGGTATGGCTTCATTCAGCTCCGGTTCCCAACGATCAAGGCGAGTT
ACATGATCCCCCATGTTGTGCAAAAAAGCGGTTAGCTCCTTCGGTCCTCCGATCGTTGTCAGAAGTAAGT
TGGCCGCAGTGTTATCACTCATGGTTATGGCAGCACTGCATAATTCTCTTACTGTCATGCCATCCGTAAG
ATGCTTTTCTGTGACTGGTGAGTACTCAACCAAGTCATTCTGAGAATAGTGTATGCGGCGACCGAGTTGC
TCTTGCCCGGCGTCAATACGGGATAATACCGCGCCACATAGCAGAACTTTAAAAGTGCTCATCATTGGAA
AACGTTCTTCGGGGCGAAAACTCTCAAGGATCTTACCGCTGTTGAGATCCAGTTCGATGTAACCCACTCG
TGCACCCAACTGATCTTCAGCATCTTTTACTTTCACCAGCGTTTCTGGGTGAGCAAAAACAGGAAGGCAA
AATGCCGCAAAAAAGGGAATAAGGGCGACACGGAAATGTTGAATACTCATACTCTTCCTTTTTCAATATT
ATTGAAGCATTTATCAGGGTTATTGTCTCATGAGCGGATACATATTTGAATGTATTTAGAAAAATAAACA
AATAGGGGTTCCGCGCACATTTCCCCGAAAAGTGCCACCT
Features (pLannotate 1.2.2; 6 found; start..end, strand, type, name):
     13..30      +  protein_bind   attB1 (fragment): mutant version of attB; recombination site for the Gateway® BP reaction BP Clonase™
     82..322     +  promoter       U6 promoter: RNA polymerase III promoter for human U6 snRNA
    352..427     +  misc_RNA       gRNA scaffold: guide RNA scaffold for the Streptococcus pyogenes CRISPR/Cas9 system
    531..1119    -  rep_origin     ori: high-copy-number ColE1/pMB1/pBR322/pUC origin of replication
   1290..2150    -  CDS            AmpR: β-lactamase; bla; confers resistance to ampicillin, carbenicillin, and related antibiotics
   2151..2255    -  promoter       AmpR promoter: bla
