[The description below was written by a language model from this plasmid's Addgene catalogue record and pLannotate feature annotations shown in this document.]
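Description:
pTBL511 CC sgRNA is a compact 2,280 bp mammalian expression plasmid that produces a single Streptococcus pyogenes Cas9 guide RNA. It derives from the pSQT1313 backbone, which the depositors modified so that only one sgRNA is expressed. The plasmid is propagated in E. coli through a ColE1/pUC-type origin of replication and selected with ampicillin through a β-lactamase (AmpR) gene driven by its native bla promoter. The catalogue entry lists it as low copy, whereas the annotated origin is of a type usually described as high copy; the record does not resolve this difference. A short fragment resembling a Gateway attB1 site sits upstream of the expression cassette and appears to be a backbone remnant rather than a functional element. The plasmid carries no mammalian selection marker or reporter.

The payload is a 21 bp spacer directed against a human genomic protospacer, chosen so that the dinucleotide CC lies at the Cas9 cut site. It lies in the gap between the human U6 promoter, an RNA polymerase III promoter suited to short, uncapped transcripts, and the downstream S. pyogenes gRNA scaffold, so that transcription yields a complete sgRNA. No Cas9 or other nuclease is encoded, so this must be supplied separately, for example by co-transfection. According to the depositor, the construct was made by inverse PCR and in vivo recombination in E. coli. It was deposited in connection with work on lineage tracing and analog recording in mammalian cells by single-site DNA writing, where it directs cutting to a target with a defined sequence context at the break. The record does not name the specific genomic locus targeted.
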