Addgene plasmid #126431: pTBL511 CC sgRNA
Purpose: To target a protospacer with CC at the cut site.
Depositing lab: Chang Liu. Depositing organization: University of California, Irvine. Publication: Lineage tracing and analog recording in mammalian cells by single-site DNA writing. Loveless TB, Grotts JH, Schechter MW, Forouzmand E, Carlson CK, Agahi BS, Liang G, Ficht M, Liu B, Xie X, Liu CC. Nat Chem Biol. 2021 Jun;17(6):739-747. doi: 10.1038/s41589-021-00769-8. Epub 2021 Mar 22. PubMed 33753928.
Backbone
  Vector backbone: pSQT1313
  Backbone manufacturer: Keith Joung
  Backbone size w/o insert (bp): 2259
  Total vector size (bp): 2280
  Modifications to backbone: The backbone was modified to express only one sgRNA.
  Vector type: Mammalian Expression
Growth in bacteria
  Bacterial resistance: Ampicillin, 100 μg/mL
  Growth temperature: 37°C
  Growth strain: DH5alpha
  Copy number: Low Copy
Gene/Insert
  Gene/Insert name: spacer against human genome with CC at cut site
  Species: H. sapiens (human)
  Insert size (bp): 21
  Promoter: human U6
  Cloning method: Unknown
  Sequencing primers: 5′ AGGGTTATTGTCTCATGAGCGG; 3′ CGGACAGGTATCCGGTAAGC
Resource information
  A portion of this plasmid was derived from a plasmid made by: Keith Joung; the backbone was created from pSQT1313, Addgene #53370.
Terms and licenses: Academic/Nonprofit Terms; Industry Terms: Not Available to Industry
Depositor comments: This construct was cloned by inverse PCR and in vivo recombination in E. coli strain SS320. Please visit https://doi.org/10.1101/639120 for bioRxiv preprint.
How to cite: pTBL511 CC sgRNA was a gift from Chang Liu (Addgene plasmid # 126431 ; http://n2t.net/addgene:126431 ; RRID:Addgene_126431)
